Addgene plasmid #219094: SFFV-MEF2A-Brd 127
Purpose: Transcription factor MEF2A with a specific barcode assigned.
Depositing lab: Filipe Pereira. Depositing organization: Center for Neuroscience and Cell Biology, University of Coimbra. Publication: A combinatorial transcription factor screening platform for immune cell reprogramming. Kurochkin I, Altman AR, Caiado I, Pertiga-Cabral D, Halitzki E, Minaeva M, Zimmermannova O, Henriques-Oliveira L, Klein D, Nair M, Oliveira D, Cajal LR, Knittel R, Feick C, Ringner M, Martin M, Cirovic B, Pires CF, Rosa FF, Sitnicka E, Theis FJ, Pereira CF. Cell Syst. 2026 Jan 21;17(1):101457. doi: 10.1016/j.cels.2025.101457. Epub 2026 Jan 14. PubMed 41539305.
Backbone
  Vector backbone: SFFV-MCS
  Backbone size w/o insert (bp): 6638
  Vector type: Lentiviral
Growth in bacteria
  Bacterial resistance: Ampicillin, 100 μg/mL
  Growth temperature: 37°C
  Growth strain: NEB Stable
  Copy number: High Copy
Gene/Insert
  Gene/Insert name: MEF2A
  Species: H. sapiens (human)
  Insert size (bp): 1500
  Entrez Gene: MEF2A (a.k.a. ADCAD1, RSRFC4, RSRFC9, mef2)
  Promoter: The spleen focus-forming virus (SFFV) promoter
  Cloning method: Restriction Enzyme; 5′ cloning site Bsp119I (not destroyed); 3′ cloning site BstHI (not destroyed)
Terms and licenses: Academic/Nonprofit Terms; Industry Terms: Not Available to Industry
Depositor comments: Barcode sequence cloned into XbaI restriction site. Design of plasmid is as follows: SFFV-[TF sequence]-WPRE-[Barcode sequence].
How to cite: SFFV-MEF2A-Brd 127 was a gift from Filipe Pereira (Addgene plasmid # 219094 ; http://n2t.net/addgene:219094 ; RRID:Addgene_219094)
