[The description below was written by a language model from this plasmid's Addgene catalogue record and pLannotate feature annotations shown in this document.]
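Description:
SFFV-MEF2A-Brd 127 is a third-generation-style, self-inactivating HIV-1 lentiviral transfer plasmid built on the SFFV-MCS backbone, carrying the human transcription factor MEF2A together with a construct-specific DNA barcode. It is propagated in E. coli through a high-copy ColE1/pUC-type origin with ampicillin selection (AmpR, β-lactamase). The bacterial portion also retains pBluescript-derived remnants such as an f1 origin, lac promoter/operator elements, lacZα and lacI fragments, and T3 and T7 promoters. No mammalian selection marker or fluorescent reporter is annotated.

The viral cassette begins with an RSV promoter fused to a truncated 5' LTR, which drives Tat-independent production of the genomic RNA in packaging cells. This is followed by the Ψ packaging signal with a gag fragment, the Rev response element for nuclear export of the unspliced genome, and the cPPT/CTS that aids nuclear import during transduction. Internally, the spleen focus-forming virus (SFFV) promoter, which is strong in haematopoietic and other mammalian cells, drives the roughly 1.5 kb MEF2A coding sequence, cloned between flanking multiple-cloning-site fragments. A WPRE downstream enhances transcript stability and expression. According to the depositor, the barcode was inserted at an XbaI site after the WPRE, giving the layout SFFV–TF–WPRE–barcode; the barcode itself is not separately annotated in the feature table. The cassette ends in a ΔU3 3' LTR, followed by an SV40 polyadenylation signal and SV40 origin sequences.

The plasmid belongs to a barcoded transcription factor collection designed for combinatorial screening in immune cell reprogramming. The barcode's position upstream of the 3' LTR suggests it is carried on the transcript, allowing delivered factors to be identified.
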