Features (pLannotate 1.2.2; 29 found; start..end, strand, type, name):
     94..112     -  promoter       T7 promoter: promoter for bacteriophage T7 RNA polymerase
    120..275     +  CDS            lacZα (fragment): LacZα fragment of β-galactosidase; lacZ fragment
    280..708     +  rep_origin     f1 ori (sequence partly withheld): f1 bacteriophage origin of replication; arrow indicates direction of (+) strand synthesis
    761..865     +  promoter       AmpR promoter: bla
    866..1726    +  CDS            AmpR: β-lactamase; bla; confers resistance to ampicillin, carbenicillin, and related antibiotics
   1897..2485    +  rep_origin     ori: high-copy-number ColE1/pMB1/pBR322/pUC origin of replication
   2668..2760    +  CDS            lacI (fragment): lac repressor; lacI; The lac repressor binds to the lac operator to inhibit transcription in E. coli. This inhibition can be relieved by adding lactose or isopropyl-β-D-thiogalactopyranoside (IPTG).
   2773..2794    +  protein_bind   CAP binding site: CAP binding activates transcription in the presence of cAMP. E. coli catabolite activator protein
   2809..2839    +  promoter       lac promoter: promoter for the E. coli lac operon
   2847..2863    +  protein_bind   lac operator: The lac repressor binds to the lac operator to inhibit transcription in E. coli. This inhibition can be relieved by adding lactose or isopropyl-β-D-thiogalactopyranoside (IPTG). lac repressor encoded by lacI
   2908..2926    +  promoter       T3 promoter: promoter for bacteriophage T3 RNA polymerase
   2954..3180    +  promoter       RSV promoter: Rous sarcoma virus enhancer/promoter
   3181..3361    +  LTR            5' LTR (truncated): truncated 5' long terminal repeat (LTR) from HIV-1
   3408..3533    +  misc_feature   HIV-1 Ψ: packaging signal of human immunodeficiency virus type 1
   3517..3880    +  CDS            HIV-1 gag (fragment): gag protein from human immunodeficiency virus 1; gag
   4026..4259    +  misc_feature   RRE: The Rev response element (RRE) of HIV-1 allows for Rev-dependent mRNA export from the nucleus to the cytoplasm.
   4636..4736    +  CDS            Rev (fragment): human immunodeficiency virus 1 (HIV-1) Rev protein; rev; enhances nuclear export of unspliced and incompletely spliced viral mRNAs
   4755..4872    +  misc_feature   cPPT/CTS: central polypurine tract and central termination sequence of HIV-1
   4906..5307    +  promoter       SFFV promoter: spleen focus-forming virus long terminal repeat (LTR) promoter
   5317..5340    +  misc_feature   MCS (fragment): pBluescript multiple cloning site
   5365..6861    +  CDS            MEF2A: MEF2A_HUMAN - Also known as MEF2. Experimental evidence at protein level: Swiss-Prot protein existence level 1. Transcriptional activator which binds specifically to the MEF2 element, 5'-YTA[AT](4)TAR-3', found in numerous muscle-specific genes. Also involved in the activation of numerous growth factor- and stress-induced genes. Mediates cellular functions not only in skeletal and cardiac muscle development, but also in neuronal differentiation and survival. Plays diverse roles in the control of cell growth, survival and apoptosis via p38 MAPK signaling in muscle-specific and/or growth factor-
   6872..6897    +  misc_feature   MCS (fragment): pBluescript multiple cloning site
   6897..6956    +  CDS            S (fragment): HBSAG_WHV6 - Experimental evidence at transcript level: Swiss-Prot protein existence level 2. The middle envelope protein plays an important role in the budding of the virion. It is involved in the induction of budding in a nucleocapsid independent way. In this process the majority of envelope proteins bud to form subviral lipoprotein particles of 22 nm of diameter that do not contain a nucleocapsid (By similarity). From Woodchuck hepatitis B virus (isolate w64/pWS23) (WHV).
   7088..7491    +  misc_feature   WPRE: woodchuck hepatitis virus posttranscriptional regulatory element
   7549..7608    +  CDS            nef (fragment): NEF_HV1Z2 - Experimental evidence at protein level: Swiss-Prot protein existence level 1. Extracellular Nef protein targets CD4(+) T-lymphocytes for apoptosis by interacting with CXCR4 surface receptors. From Human immunodeficiency virus type 1 group M subtype D (isolate Z2/CDC-Z34) (HIV-1).
   7610..7843    +  LTR            3' LTR (ΔU3): self-inactivating 3' long terminal repeat (LTR) from HIV-1
   7915..8036    +  polyA_signal   SV40 poly(A) signal: SV40 polyadenylation signal
   8055..8076    +  rep_origin     SV40 ori (fragment): SV40 origin of replication
   8076..73      +  rep_origin     SV40 ori (across the origin): SV40 origin of replication
>Addgene plasmid #219094 | SFFV-MEF2A-Brd 127 | addgene full sequence | sequence record 448915 | Addgene NGS Result
ATTTATGCAGAGGCCGAGGCCGCCTCGGCCTCTGAGCTATTCCAGAAGTAGTGAGGAGGCTTTTTTGGAG
GCCTAGGGACGTACCCAATTCGCCCTATAGTGAGTCGTATTACGCGCGCTCACTGGCCGTCGTTTTACAA
CGTCGTGACTGGGAAAACCCTGGCGTTACCCAACTTAATCGCCTTGCAGCACATCCCCCTTTCGCCAGCT
GGCGTAATAGCGAAGAGGCCCGCACCGATCGCCCTTCCCAACAGTTGCGCAGCCTGAATGGCGAATGGG
[124 nt withheld, positions 280-403]
C
[91 nt withheld, positions 405-495]
A
[49 nt withheld, positions 497-545]
CCTTTGACGTTGGAGTCCACGTTCTTT
[37 nt withheld, positions 573-609]
ACCCTATCTCGGTCTATTCTTTTGATTTATAAGGGATTTTGCCGATTTCGGCCTATTGGTTAAAAAATGA
GCTGATTTAACAAAAATTTAACGCGAATTTTAACAAAATATTAACGCTTACAATTTAGGTGGCACTTTTC
GGGGAAATGTGCGCGGAACCCCTATTTGTTTATTTTTCTAAATACATTCAAATATGTATCCGCTCATGAG
ACAATAACCCTGATAAATGCTTCAATAATATTGAAAAAGGAAGAGTATGAGTATTCAACATTTCCGTGTC
GCCCTTATTCCCTTTTTTGCGGCATTTTGCCTTCCTGTTTTTGCTCACCCAGAAACGCTGGTGAAAGTAA
AAGATGCTGAAGATCAGTTGGGTGCACGAGTGGGTTACATCGAACTGGATCTCAACAGCGGTAAGATCCT
TGAGAGTTTTCGCCCCGAAGAACGTTTTCCAATGATGAGCACTTTTAAAGTTCTGCTATGTGGCGCGGTA
TTATCCCGTATTGACGCCGGGCAAGAGCAACTCGGTCGCCGCATACACTATTCTCAGAATGACTTGGTTG
AGTACTCACCAGTCACAGAAAAGCATCTTACGGATGGCATGACAGTAAGAGAATTATGCAGTGCTGCCAT
AACCATGAGTGATAACACTGCGGCCAACTTACTTCTGACAACGATCGGAGGACCGAAGGAGCTAACCGCT
TTTTTGCACAACATGGGGGATCATGTAACTCGCCTTGATCGTTGGGAACCGGAGCTGAATGAAGCCATAC
CAAACGACGAGCGTGACACCACGATGCCTGTAGCAATGGCAACAACGTTGCGCAAACTATTAACTGGCGA
ACTACTTACTCTAGCTTCCCGGCAACAATTAATAGACTGGATGGAGGCGGATAAAGTTGCAGGACCACTT
CTGCGCTCGGCCCTTCCGGCTGGCTGGTTTATTGCTGATAAATCTGGAGCCGGTGAGCGTGGGTCTCGCG
GTATCATTGCAGCACTGGGGCCAGATGGTAAGCCCTCCCGTATCGTAGTTATCTACACGACGGGGAGTCA
GGCAACTATGGATGAACGAAATAGACAGATCGCTGAGATAGGTGCCTCACTGATTAAGCATTGGTAACTG
TCAGACCAAGTTTACTCATATATACTTTAGATTGATTTAAAACTTCATTTTTAATTTAAAAGGATCTAGG
TGAAGATCCTTTTTGATAATCTCATGACCAAAATCCCTTAACGTGAGTTTTCGTTCCACTGAGCGTCAGA
CCCCGTAGAAAAGATCAAAGGATCTTCTTGAGATCCTTTTTTTCTGCGCGTAATCTGCTGCTTGCAAACA
AAAAAACCACCGCTACCAGCGGTGGTTTGTTTGCCGGATCAAGAGCTACCAACTCTTTTTCCGAAGGTAA
CTGGCTTCAGCAGAGCGCAGATACCAAATACTGTTCTTCTAGTGTAGCCGTAGTTAGGCCACCACTTCAA
GAACTCTGTAGCACCGCCTACATACCTCGCTCTGCTAATCCTGTTACCAGTGGCTGCTGCCAGTGGCGAT
AAGTCGTGTCTTACCGGGTTGGACTCAAGACGATAGTTACCGGATAAGGCGCAGCGGTCGGGCTGAACGG
GGGGTTCGTGCACACAGCCCAGCTTGGAGCGAACGACCTACACCGAACTGAGATACCTACAGCGTGAGCT
ATGAGAAAGCGCCACGCTTCCCGAAGGGAGAAAGGCGGACAGGTATCCGGTAAGCGGCAGGGTCGGAACA
GGAGAGCGCACGAGGGAGCTTCCAGGGGGAAACGCCTGGTATCTTTATAGTCCTGTCGGGTTTCGCCACC
TCTGACTTGAGCGTCGATTTTTGTGATGCTCGTCAGGGGGGCGGAGCCTATGGAAAAACGCCAGCAACGC
GGCCTTTTTACGGTTCCTGGCCTTTTGCTGGCCTTTTGCTCACATGTTCTTTCCTGCGTTATCCCCTGAT
TCTGTGGATAACCGTATTACCGCCTTTGAGTGAGCTGATACCGCTCGCCGCAGCCGAACGACCGAGCGCA
GCGAGTCAGTGAGCGAGGAAGCGGAAGAGCGCCCAATACGCAAACCGCCTCTCCCCGCGCGTTGGCCGAT
TCATTAATGCAGCTGGCACGACAGGTTTCCCGACTGGAAAGCGGGCAGTGAGCGCAACGCAATTAATGTG
AGTTAGCTCACTCATTAGGCACCCCAGGCTTTACACTTTATGCTTCCGGCTCGTATGTTGTGTGGAATTG
TGAGCGGATAACAATTTCACACAGGAAACAGCTATGACCATGATTACGCCAAGCGCGCAATTAACCCTCA
CTAAAGGGAACAAAAGCTGGAGCTGCAAGCTTAATGTAGTCTTATGCAATACTCTTGTAGTCTTGCAACA
TGGTAACGATGAGTTAGCAACATGCCTTACAAGGAGAGAAAAAGCACCGTGCATGCCGATTGGTGGAAGT
AAGGTGGTACGATCGTGCCTTATTAGGAAGGCAACAGACGGGTCTGACATGGATTGGACGAACCACTGAA
TTGCCGCATTGCAGAGATATTGTATTTAAGTGCCTAGCTCGATACATAAACGGGTCTCTCTGGTTAGACC
AGATCTGAGCCTGGGAGCTCTCTGGCTAACTAGGGAACCCACTGCTTAAGCCTCAATAAAGCTTGCCTTG
AGTGCTTCAAGTAGTGTGTGCCCGTCTGTTGTGTGACTCTGGTAACTAGAGATCCCTCAGACCCTTTTAG
TCAGTGTGGAAAATCTCTAGCAGTGGCGCCCGAACAGGGACTTGAAAGCGAAAGGGAAACCAGAGGAGCT
CTCTCGACGCAGGACTCGGCTTGCTGAAGCGCGCACGGCAAGAGGCGAGGGGCGGCGACTGGTGAGTACG
CCAAAAATTTTGACTAGCGGAGGCTAGAAGGAGAGAGATGGGTGCGAGAGCGTCAGTATTAAGCGGGGGA
GAATTAGATCGCGATGGGAAAAAATTCGGTTAAGGCCAGGGGGAAAGAAAAAATATAAATTAAAACATAT
AGTATGGGCAAGCAGGGAGCTAGAACGATTCGCAGTTAATCCTGGCCTGTTAGAAACATCAGAAGGCTGT
AGACAAATACTGGGACAGCTACAACCATCCCTTCAGACAGGATCAGAAGAACTTAGATCATTATATAATA
CAGTAGCAACCCTCTATTGTGTGCATCAAAGGATAGAGATAAAAGACACCAAGGAAGCTTTAGACAAGAT
AGAGGAAGAGCAAAACAAAAGTAAGACCACCGCACAGCAAGCGGCCGCTGATCTTCAGACCTGGAGGAGG
AGATATGAGGGACAATTGGAGAAGTGAATTATATAAATATAAAGTAGTAAAAATTGAACCATTAGGAGTA
GCACCCACCAAGGCAAAGAGAAGAGTGGTGCAGAGAGAAAAAAGAGCAGTGGGAATAGGAGCTTTGTTCC
TTGGGTTCTTGGGAGCAGCAGGAAGCACTATGGGCGCAGCGTCAATGACGCTGACGGTACAGGCCAGACA
ATTATTGTCTGGTATAGTGCAGCAGCAGAACAATTTGCTGAGGGCTATTGAGGCGCAACAGCATCTGTTG
CAACTCACAGTCTGGGGCATCAAGCAGCTCCAGGCAAGAATCCTGGCTGTGGAAAGATACCTAAAGGATC
AACAGCTCCTGGGGATTTGGGGTTGCTCTGGAAAACTCATTTGCACCACTGCTGTGCCTTGGAATGCTAG
TTGGAGTAATAAATCTCTGGAACAGATTTGGAATCACACGACCTGGATGGAGTGGGACAGAGAAATTAAC
AATTACACAAGCTTAATACACTCCTTAATTGAAGAATCGCAAAACCAGCAAGAAAAGAATGAACAAGAAT
TATTGGAATTAGATAAATGGGCAAGTTTGTGGAATTGGTTTAACATAACAAATTGGCTGTGGTATATAAA
ATTATTCATAATGATAGTAGGAGGCTTGGTAGGTTTAAGAATAGTTTTTGCTGTACTTTCTATAGTGAAT
AGAGTTAGGCAGGGATATTCACCATTATCGTTTCAGACCCACCTCCCAACCCCGAGGGGACCCGACAGGC
CCGAAGGAATAGAAGAAGAAGGTGGAGAGAGAGACAGAGACAGATCCATTCGATTAGTGAACGGATCTCG
ACGGTATCGGTTAACTTTTAAAAGAAAAGGGGGGATTGGGGGGTACAGTGCAGGGGAAAGAATAGTAGAC
ATAATAGCAACAGACATACAAACTAAAGAATTACAAAAACAAATTACAAAAATTCAAAATTTTATCGATC
ACGAGACTAGCCTCGAGCTGGCTGCAGTAACGCCATTTTGCAAGGCATGGAAAAATACCAAACCAAGAAT
AGAGAAGTTCAGATCAAGGGCGGGTACATGAAAATAGCTAACGTTGGGCCAAACAGGATATCTGCGGTGA
GCAGTTTCGGCCCCGGCCCGGGGCCAAGAACAGATGGTCACCGCAGTTTCGGCCCCGGCCCGAGGCCAAG
AACAGATGGTCCCCAGATATGGCCCAACCCTCAGCAGTTTCTTAAGACCCATCAGATGTTTCCAGGCTCC
CCCAAGGACCTGAAATGACCCTGCGCCTTATTTGAATTAACCAATCAGCCTGCTTCTCGCTTCTGTTCGC
GCGCTTCTGCTTCCCGAGCTCTATAAAAGAGCTCACAACCCCTCACTCGGCGCGCCAGTCCTCCGACAGA
CTGAGTCGGCCGGTCGAATCAAGCTTATCGATACCGTCGACGGATCCGCTAGCCCGCGGTTCGAAATGGG
GCGGAAGAAAATACAAATCACACGCATAATGGATGAAAGGAACCGACAGGTCACTTTTACAAAGAGAAAG
TTTGGATTAATGAAGAAAGCCTATGAACTTAGTGTGCTCTGTGACTGTGAAATAGCACTCATCATTTTCA
ACAGCTCTAACAAACTGTTTCAATATGCTAGCACTGATATGGACAAAGTTCTTCTCAAGTATACAGAATA
TAATGAACCTCATGAAAGCAGAACCAACTCGGATATTGTTGAGGCTCTGAACAAGAAGGAACACAGAGGG
TGCGACAGCCCAGACCCTGATACTTCATATGTGCTAACTCCACATACAGAAGAAAAATATAAAAAAATTA
ATGAGGAATTTGATAATATGATGCGGAATCATAAAATCGCACCTGGTCTGCCACCTCAGAACTTTTCAAT
GTCTGTCACAGTTCCAGTGACCAGCCCCAATGCTTTGTCCTACACTAACCCAGGGAGTTCACTGGTGTCC
CCATCTTTGGCAGCCAGCTCAACGTTAACAGATTCAAGCATGCTCTCTCCACCTCAAACCACATTACATA
GAAATGTGTCTCCTGGAGCTCCTCAGAGACCACCAAGTACTGGCAATGCAGGTGGGATGTTGAGCACTAC
AGACCTCACAGTGCCAAATGGAGCTGGAAGCAGTCCAGTGGGGAATGGATTTGTAAACTCAAGAGCTTCT
CCAAATTTGATTGGAGCTACTGGTGCAAATAGCTTAGGCAAAGTCATGCCTACAAAGTCTCCCCCTCCAC
CAGGTGGTGGTAATCTTGGAATGAACAGTAGGAAACCAGATCTTCGAGTTGTCATCCCCCCTTCAAGCAA
GGGCATGATGCCTCCACTAAATACCCAAAGGATCAGTAGTTCTCAAGCCACTCAACCTCTTGCTACCCCA
GTCGTGTCTGTGACAACCCCAAGCTTGCCTCCGCAAGGACTTGTGTACTCAGCAATGCCGACTGCCTACA
ACACTGATTATTCACTGACCAGCGCTGACCTGTCAGCCCTTCAAGGCTTCAACTCGCCAGGAATGCTGTC
GCTGGGACAGGTGTCGGCCTGGCAGCAGCACCACCTAGGACAAGCAGCCCTCAGCTCTCTTGTTGCTGGA
GGGCAGTTATCTCAGGGTTCCAATTTATCCATTAATACCAACCAAAACATCAGCATCAAGTCCGAACCGA
TTTCACCTCCTCGGGATCGTATGACCCCATCGGGCTTCCAGCAGCAGCAGCAGCAGCAGCAGCAGCAGCA
GCCGCCGCCACCACCGCAGCCCCAGCCACAACCCCCGCAGCCCCAGCCCCGACAGGAAATGGGGCGCTCC
CCTGTGGACAGTCTGAGCAGCTCTAGTAGCTCCTATGATGGCAGTGATCGGGAGGATCCACGGGGCGACT
TCCATTCTCCAATTGTGCTTGGCCGACCCCCAAACACTGAGGACAGAGAAAGCCCTTCTGTAAAGCGAAT
GAGGATGGACGCGTGGGTGACCTAAACCGGTCGGATCCCCCGGGCTGCAGGAATTCGAGCATCTTACCGC
CATTTATTCCCATATTTGTTCTGTTTTTCTTGATTTGGGTATACATTTAAATGTTAATAAAACAAAATGG
TGGGGCAATCATTTACATTTTTAGGGATATGTAATTACTAGTTCAGGTGTATTGCCACAAGACAAACATG
TTAAGAAACTTTCCCGTTATTTACGCTCTGTTCCTGTTAATCAACCTCTGGATTACAAAATTTGTGAAAG
ATTGACTGATATTCTTAACTATGTTGCTCCTTTTACGCTGTGTGGATATGCTGCTTTAATGCCTCTGTAT
CATGCTATTGCTTCCCGTACGGCTTTCGTTTTCTCCTCCTTGTATAAATCCTGGTTGCTGTCTCTTTATG
AGGAGTTGTGGCCCGTTGTCCGTCAACGTGGCGTGGTGTGCTCTGTGTTTGCTGACGCAACCCCCACTGG
CTGGGGCATTGCCACCACCTGTCAACTCCTTTCTGGGACTTTCGCTTTCCCCCTCCCGATCGCCACGGCA
GAACTCATCGCCGCCTGCCTTGCCCGCTGCTGGACAGGGGCTAGGTTGCTGGGCACTGATAATTCCGTGG
TGTTGTCGGGGAAGCTGACGTCCTTTGCAATTCGATATCAAGCTGTACCTTCTAGATGTACATAAGCCTA
AGCGCTTCTAGACCAATGACTTACAAGGCAGCTGTAGATCTTAGCCACTTTTTAAAAGAAAAGGGGGGAC
TGGAAGGGCTAATTCACTCCCAACGAAGACAAGATCTGCTTTTTGCTTGTACTGGGTCTCTCTGGTTAGA
CCAGATCTGAGCCTGGGAGCTCTCTGGCTAACTAGGGAACCCACTGCTTAAGCCTCAATAAAGCTTGCCT
TGAGTGCTTCAAGTAGTGTGTGCCCGTCTGTTGTGTGACTCTGGTAACTAGAGATCCCTCAGACCCTTTT
AGTCAGTGTGGAAAATCTCTAGCAGTAGTAGTTCATGTCATCTTATTATTCAGTATTTATAACTTGCAAA
GAAATGAATATCAGAGAGTGAGAGGAACTTGTTTATTGCAGCTTATAATGGTTACAAATAAAGCAATAGC
ATCACAAATTTCACAAATAAAGCATTTTTTTCACTGCATTCTAGTTGTGGTTTGTCCAAACTCATCAATG
TATCTTATCATGTCTGGCTCTAGCTATCCCGCCCCTAACTCCGCCCATCCCGCCCCTAACTCCGCCCAGT
TCCGCCCATTCTCCGCCCCATGGCTGACTAATTTTTTTT
