>Addgene plasmid #219094 | SFFV-MEF2A-Brd 127 | depositor partial sequence | sequence record 427762 | TF ORF
ATGGGGCGGAAGAAAATACAAATCACACGCATAATGGATGAAAGGAACCGACAGGTCACTTTTACAAAGA
GAAAGTTTGGATTAATGAAGAAAGCCTATGAACTTAGTGTGCTCTGTGACTGTGAAATAGCACTCATCAT
TTTCAACAGCTCTAACAAACTGTTTCAATATGCTAGCACTGATATGGACAAAGTTCTTCTCAAGTATACA
GAATATAATGAACCTCATGAAAGCAGAACCAACTCGGATATTGTTGAGGCTCTGAACAAGAAGGAACACA
GAGGGTGCGACAGCCCAGACCCTGATACTTCATATGTGCTAACTCCACATACAGAAGAAAAATATAAAAA
AATTAATGAGGAATTTGATAATATGATGCGGAATCATAAAATCGCACCTGGTCTGCCACCTCAGAACTTT
TCAATGTCTGTCACAGTTCCAGTGACCAGCCCCAATGCTTTGTCCTACACTAACCCAGGGAGTTCACTGG
TGTCCCCATCTTTGGCAGCCAGCTCAACGTTAACAGATTCAAGCATGCTCTCTCCACCTCAAACCACATT
ACATAGAAATGTGTCTCCTGGAGCTCCTCAGAGACCACCAAGTACTGGCAATGCAGGTGGGATGTTGAGC
ACTACAGACCTCACAGTGCCAAATGGAGCTGGAAGCAGTCCAGTGGGGAATGGATTTGTAAACTCAAGAG
CTTCTCCAAATTTGATTGGAGCTACTGGTGCAAATAGCTTAGGCAAAGTCATGCCTACAAAGTCTCCCCC
TCCACCAGGTGGTGGTAATCTTGGAATGAACAGTAGGAAACCAGATCTTCGAGTTGTCATCCCCCCTTCA
AGCAAGGGCATGATGCCTCCACTAAATACCCAAAGGATCAGTAGTTCTCAAGCCACTCAACCTCTTGCTA
CCCCAGTCGTGTCTGTGACAACCCCAAGCTTGCCTCCGCAAGGACTTGTGTACTCAGCAATGCCGACTGC
CTACAACACTGATTATTCACTGACCAGCGCTGACCTGTCAGCCCTTCAAGGCTTCAACTCGCCAGGAATG
CTGTCGCTGGGACAGGTGTCGGCCTGGCAGCAGCACCACCTAGGACAAGCAGCCCTCAGCTCTCTTGTTG
CTGGAGGGCAGTTATCTCAGGGTTCCAATTTATCCATTAATACCAACCAAAACATCAGCATCAAGTCCGA
ACCGATTTCACCTCCTCGGGATCGTATGACCCCATCGGGCTTCCAGCAGCAGCAGCAGCAGCAGCAGCAG
CAGCAGCCGCCGCCACCACCGCAGCCCCAGCCACAACCCCCGCAGCCCCAGCCCCGACAGGAAATGGGGC
GCTCCCCTGTGGACAGTCTGAGCAGCTCTAGTAGCTCCTATGATGGCAGTGATCGGGAGGATCCACGGGG
CGACTTCCATTCTCCAATTGTGCTTGGCCGACCCCCAAACACTGAGGACAGAGAAAGCCCTTCTGTAAAG
CGAATGAGGATGGACGCGTGGGTGACCTAA
