>Addgene plasmid #219094 | SFFV-MEF2A-Brd 127 | depositor partial sequence | sequence record 427763 | Barcode sequence
TGTACATAAGCCTAAGCGCT
